>Addgene plasmid #33222 | pDMG1l | depositor partial sequence | sequence record 39478 | cog-1 3'UTR - 1st site GU6,8
CTTTTAAGCGTTCTACCTCTCCCCCTCCCTTCAACCGAGTGTATTATTCCCCCAATTTGTTTGCAATTTT
TTCCTGAAGCCCTCTAAGAAAATCCAAAATCATGACCTACTTCCGTCTTTACACCTGATTACCTGAATAC
CAACACCCCACACAGATGCCATGATCTCTCGTCTTTTCTCGTACTTTTGTATAATTTTTTTTCTTAATTT
TTTTGCATGTTTTCCCATAGTTATAGCCATTTTTTTTTCTTTTTTTTCCAAATCATCGTCACTTGTGCAA
AAACCAAACTCCCTTTTACCGTTAAACCATGCCCAAATACAAAAAATTTCCCATTTAATTGTACGTTTTT
TTCTCTTCAAATTGGATTCTAATGACATAAATTTATTAGATTAA
