>Addgene plasmid #33222 | pDMG1l | addgene partial sequence | sequence record 41281 | EBV-rev
ATCTAATAAATTTATGTCATTAGAATCCAATTTGAAGAGAAAAAAACGTACAATTAAATGGGAAATTTTT
TGTATTTGGGCATGGTTTAACGGTAAAAGGGAGTTTGGTTTTTGCACAAGTGACGATGATTTGGAAAAAA
AAGAAAAAAAAATGGCTATAACTATGGGAAAACATGCAAAAAAATTAAGAAAAAAAATTATACAAAAGTA
CGAGAAAAGACGAGAGATCATGGCATCTGTGTGGGGTGTTGGTATTCAGGTAATCAGGTGTAAAGACGGA
AGTAGGTCATGATTTTGGATTTTCTTAGAGGGCTTCAGGAAAAAATTGCAAACAAATTGGGGGAATAATA
CACTCGGTTGAAGGGAGGGGGAGAGGTAGAACGCTTAAAAGTCTAGAACACTAGTAGTGATATCGAGACC
GGTATAGAGCTCCTAGAATTATTGTTCATTTTTGAGAACTCGCTCAACGAACGATTTGATATATTTTCCC
ATTTCATCAGGTGCATCTTCTTGCGAAAAATGAAGACCTTTTACTTTGACAAATTCAGTATTAGGAAACT
TCTTGGCACCTTCAACAATAGCATTGGAAAAGAATCCTGGGTCCGATTCAATAAACATTTTTGGTAAATC
ATCACTTGCACGTAGATAAGCATTATAATTCCTAACAATTTGTACAACGTCAGGTTTACCACCTTTTACT
AACGGGATTTCACGAGGCCATGATAATGTTGGACGACGAACTTCACCTTTCTCTTTGAATGGTTCAAGAT
ATGCTGCAAATTCTTCTGGTTCTAACTTTCTCATGATTTTTGATGGCNACATGGTTTCCACGAAGAAGTT
ATTCTCCAAAACCATTTTTTCTCCNTCTTCAGATTTGATCCACGCAATATCTTCTTCAATATCAGG
