>Addgene plasmid #33222 | pDMG1l | addgene partial sequence | sequence record 41282 | EBV-rev 5'-GTGGTTTGTCCAAACTCATC-3'
ATCTAATAAATTTATGTCATTAGAATCCAATTTGAAGAGAAAAAAACGTACAATTAAATGGGAAATTTTT
TGTATTTGGGCATGGTTTAACGGTAAAAGGGAGTTTGGTTTTTGCACAAGTGACGATGATTTGGAAAAAA
AAGAAAAAAAAATGGCTATAACTATGGGAAAACATGCAAAAAAATTAAGAAAAAAAATTATACAAAAGTA
CGAGAAAAGACGAGAGATCATGGCATCTGTGTGGGGTGTTGGTATTCAGGTAATCAGGTGTAAAGACGGA
AGTAGGTCATGATTTTGGATTTTCTTAGAGGGCTTCAGGAAAAAATTGCAAACAAATTGGGGGAATAATA
CACTCGGTTGAAGGGAGGGGGAGAGGTAGAACGCTTAAAAGTCTAGAACACTAGTAGTGATATCGAGACC
GGTATAGAGCTCCTAGAATTATTGTTCATTTTTGAGAACTCGCTCAACGAACGATTTGATATATTTTCCC
ATTTCATCAGGTGCATCTTCTTGCGAAAAATGAAGACCTTTTACTTTGACAAATTCAGTATTAGGAAACT
TCTTGGCACCTTCAACAATAGCATTGGAAAAGAATCCTGGGTCCGATTCAATAAACATTTTTGGTAAATC
ATCACTTGCACGTAGATAAGCATTATAATTCCTAACAATTTGTACAACGTCAGGTTTACCACCTTTTACT
AACGGGATTTCACGAGGCCATGATAATGTTGGACGACGAACTTCACCTTTCTCTTTGAATGGTTCAAGAT
ATGCTGCAAATTCTTCTGGTTCTAACTTTCTCATGATTTTTGATGGC
