[The description below was written by a language model from this plasmid's Addgene catalogue record.]
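Description:
pDMG1l is a mammalian luciferase reporter plasmid built on the pIS1 backbone (about 4.1 kb without insert) and designed to measure microRNA-mediated repression through a 3′ untranslated region. It is maintained in E. coli as a high-copy plasmid under ampicillin selection. The record does not include a feature table, so the promoter driving the reporter, the polyadenylation signal, the specific type of luciferase and the replication origin are not stated.

The insert is the 3′UTR of the Caenorhabditis elegans gene cog-1, cloned between XbaI and EagI sites, both of which are retained. It sits downstream of the backbone's luciferase coding sequence, so the "N-terminal luciferase" noted in the record is best read as the reporter open reading frame lying upstream of the UTR, not as a protein fusion, and the transcript consists of luciferase followed by the cog-1 UTR. The cog-1 3′UTR is the well-known target of the lsy-6 microRNA, and this variant carries a mutation recorded as "1st site GU6,8". That notation suggests changes in the first of the UTR's microRNA target sites that introduce G:U wobble pairs at seed positions 6 and 8, though the record does not spell out the exact substitutions.

The associated work examined how weak seed-pairing stability and high target-site abundance limit the targeting proficiency of lsy-6 and other microRNAs. In that context, the construct most likely serves in transfected mammalian cells as one of a series of site variants. Comparing its luciferase output with that of wild-type and other mutant UTR reporters would show how altered seed pairing affects repression.
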