Addgene plasmid #33222: pDMG1l
Depositing lab: David Bartel. Depositing organization: Whitehead Institute for Biomedical Research. Publication: Weak seed-pairing stability and high target-site abundance decrease the proficiency of lsy-6 and other microRNAs. Garcia DM, Baek D, Shin C, Bell GW, Grimson A, Bartel DP. Nat Struct Mol Biol. 2011 Sep 11;18(10):1139-46. doi: 10.1038/nsmb.2115. PubMed 21909094.
Backbone
  Vector backbone: pIS1
  Backbone manufacturer: Addgene (#12179)
  Backbone size w/o insert (bp): 4085
  Vector type: Mammalian Expression, Luciferase
Growth in bacteria
  Bacterial resistance: Ampicillin, 100 μg/mL
  Growth temperature: 37°C
  Growth strain: DH5alpha
  Copy number: High Copy
Gene/Insert
  Gene/Insert name: cog-1 3'UTR
  Species: C. elegans (nematode)
  Mutation: 1st site GU6,8
  GenBank ID: NM_001027093
  Entrez Gene: cog-1 (a.k.a. R03C1.3)
  Tag / fusion protein: Luciferase (N terminal on backbone)
  Cloning method: Restriction Enzyme; 5′ cloning site XbaI (not destroyed); 3′ cloning site EagI (not destroyed)
  Sequencing primers: 5′ none; 3′ EBV Reverse
Terms and licenses: Academic/Nonprofit Terms; Industry Terms: Not Available to Industry
How to cite: pDMG1l was a gift from David Bartel (Addgene plasmid # 33222 ; http://n2t.net/addgene:33222 ; RRID:Addgene_33222)
